>Addgene plasmid #145452 | pGBW-m4046417 | depositor full sequence | sequence record 287629 | Full Sequence
GCGGCCGCCCCACACACCATAGCTTCAAAATGTTTCTACTCCTTTTTTACTCTTCCAGATTTTCTCGGAC
TCCGCGCATCGCCGTACCACTTCAAAACACCCAAGCACAGCATACTAAATTTCCCCTCTTTCTTCCTCTA
GGGTGTCGTTAATTACCCGTACTAAAGGTTTGGAAAAGAAAAAAGAGACCGCCTCGTTTCTTTTTCTTCG
TCGAAAAAGGCAATAAAAATTTTTATCACGTTTCTTTTTCTTGAAAATTTTTTTTTTTGATTTTTTTCTC
TTTCGATGACCTCCCATTGATATTTAAGTTAATAAACGGTCTTCAATTTCTCAAGTTTCAGTTTCATTTT
TCTTGTTCTATTACAACTTTTTTTACTTCTTGCTCATTAGAAAGAAAGCATAGCAATCTAATCTAAGTTT
TAATTACAAAATGATAGCCTCAGAGTTTAGTTCCCTTCCATCATATGCAGCTTTTGCTACTGCTCAAGAA
GCTTATGAGCAGGCTGTTGCTAATGGTGATTCTGAAGTTGTTCTTAAAAAGTTGAAGAAGTCTTTGAATG
TGGCTAAATCTGAATTTGACCGTGATGCAGCCATGCAACGTAAGTTGGAAAAGATGGCTGATCAAGCTAT
GACCCAAATGTATAAACAGGCTAGATCTGAGGACAAGAGGGCAAAAGTTACTAGTGCTATGCAGACAATG
CTTTTCACTATGCTTAGAAAGTTGGATAATGATGCACTCAACAACATTATCAACAATGCAAGAGATGGTT
GTGTTCCCTTGAACATAATACCTCTTACAACAGCAGCCAAACTAATGGTTGTCATACCAGACTATAACAC
ATATAAAAATACGTGTGATGGTACAACATTTACTTATGCATCAGCATTGTGGGAAATCCAACAGGTTGTA
GATGCAGATAGTAAAATTGTTCAACTTAGTGAAATTAGTATGGACAATTCACCTAATTTAGCATGGCCTC
TTATTGTAACAGCTTTAAGGGCCAATTCTGCTGTCAAATTACTCGTGCCGAGAGGTTCTCACCATCATCA
CCATCATTAAACAGGCCCCTTTTCCTTTGTCGATATCATGTAATTAGTTATGTCACGCTTACATTCACGC
CCTCCTCCCACATCCGCTCTAACCGAAAAGGAAGGAGTTAGACAACCTGAAGTCTAGGTCCCTATTTATT
TTTTTTAATAGTTATGTTAGTATTAAGAACGTTATTTATATTTCAAATTTTTCTTTTTTTTCTGTACAAA
GCGGCCGCCGAACCACTAGTGCACTGCAGTACACGGTTTCCTTGAAATTTTTTTGATTCGGTAATCTCCG
AACAGAAGGAAGAACGAAGGAAGGAGCACAGACTTAGATTGGTATATATACGCATATGTAGTGTTGAAGA
AACATGAAATTGCCCAGTATTCTTAACCCAACTGCACAGAACAAAAACGTGCAGGAAACGAAGATAAATC
ATGTCGAAAGCTACATATAAGGAACGTGCTGCTACTCATCCTAGTCCTGTTGCTGCCAAGCTATTTAATA
TCATGCACGAAAAGCAAACAAACTTGTGTGCTTCATTGGATGTTCGTACCACCAAGGAATTACTGGAGTT
AGTTGAAGCATTAGGTCCCAAAATTTGTTTACTAAAAACACATGTGGATATCTTGACTGATTTTTCCATG
GAGGGCACAGTTAAGCCGCTAAAGGCATTATCCGCCAAGTACAATTTTTTACTCTTCGAGGACAGAAAAT
TTGCTGACATTGGTAATACAGTCAAATTGCAGTACTCTGCGGGTGTATACAGAATAGCAGAATGGGCAGA
CATTACGAATGCACACGGTGTGGTGGGCCCAGGTATTGTTAGCGGTTTGAAGCAGGCGGCAGAAGAAGTA
ACAAAGGAACCTAGAGGCCTTTTGATGTTAGCAGAATTGTCATGCAAGGGCTCCCTATCTACTGGAGAAT
ATACTAAGGGTACTGTTGACATTGCGAAGAGCGACAAAGATTTTGTTATCGGCTTTATTGCTCAAAGAGA
CATGGGTGGAAGAGATGAAGGTTACGATTGGTTGATTATGACACCCGGTGTGGGTTTAGATGACAAGGGA
GATGCATTGGGTCAACAGTATAGAACCGTGGATGATGTGGTTTCTACAGGATCTGACATTATTATTGTTG
GAAGAGGACTATTTGCAAAGGGAAGGGATGCTAAGGTAGAGGGTGAACGTTACAGAAAAGCAGGCTGGGA
AGCATATTTGAGAAGATGCGGCCAGCAAAACTAAAAAACTGTATTATAAGTAAATGCATGTATACTAAAC
TCACAAATTAGAGCTTCAATTTAATTATATCAGTTATTACCCGAGTAACGAAGCATCTGTGCTTCATTTT
GTAGAACAAAAATGCAACGCGAGAGCGCTAATTTTTCAAACAAAGAATCTGAGCTGCATTTTTACAGAAC
AGAAATGCAACGCGAAAGCGCTATTTTACCAACGAAGAATCTGTGCTTCATTTTTGTAAAACAAAAATGC
AACGCGAGAGCGCTAATTTTTCAAACAAAGAATCTGAGCTGCATTTTTACAGAACAGAAATGCAACGCGA
GAGCGCTATTTTACCAACAAAGAATCTATACTTCTTTTTTGTTCTACAAAAATGCATCCCGAGAGCGCTA
TTTTTCTAACAAAGCATCTTAGATTACTTTTTTTCTCCTTTGTGCGCTCTATAATGCAGTCTCTTGATAA
CTTTTTGCACTGTAGGTCCGTTAAGGTTAGAAGAAGGCTACTTTGGTGTCTATTTTCTCTTCCATAAAAA
AAGCCTGACTCCACTTCCCGCGTTTACTGATTACTAGCGAAGCTGCGGGTGCATTTTTTCAAGATAAAGG
CATCCCCGATTATATTCTATACCGATGTGGATTGCGCATACTTTGTGAACAGAAAGTGATAGCGTTGATG
ATTCTTCATTGGTCAGAAAATTATGAACGGTTTCTTCTATTTTGTCTCTATATACTACGTATAGGAAATG
TTTACATTTTCGTATTGTTTTCGATTCACTCTATGAATAGTTCTTACTACAATTTTTTTGTCTAAAGAGT
AATACTAGAGATAAACATAAAAAATGTAGAGGTCGAGTTTAGATGCAAGTTCAAGGAGCGAAAGGTGGAT
GGGTAGGTTATATAGGGATATAGCACAGAGATATATAGCAAAGAGATACTTTTGAGCAATGTTTGTGGAA
GCGGTATTCGCAATATTTTAGTAGCTCGTTACAGTCCGGTGCGTTTTTGGTTTTTTGAAAGTGCGTCATC
AGAGCGCTTTTGGTTTTCAAAAGCGCTCTGAAGTTCCTATACTTTCTAGCTAGAGAATAGGAACTTCCCG
AGCGGCCGCGTGTTACAAGCTTGACTCCAGCGTAACTGGACTGCAATCAACTCACTGGCTCACCTTCACG
GGTGGGCCTTTCTTCGGTAGAAAATCAAAGGATCTTCTTGAGATCCTTTTTTTCTGCGCGTAATCTGCTG
CTTGCAAACAAAAAAACCACCGCTACCAGCGGTGGTTTGTTTGCCGGATCAAGAGCTACCAACTCTTTTT
CCGAGGTAACTGGCTTCAGCAGAGCGCAGATACCAAATACTGTTCTTCTAGTGTAGCCGTAGTTAGGCCA
CCACTTCAAGAACTCTGTAGCACCGCCTACATACCTCGCTCTGCTAATCCTGTTACCAGTGGCTGCTGCC
AGTGGCGATAAGTCGTGTCTTACCGGGTTGGACTCAAGACGATAGTTACCGGATAAGGCGCAGCGGTCGG
GCTGAACGGGGGGTTCGTGCACACAGCCCAGCTTGGAGCGAACGACCTACACCGAACTGAGATACCTACA
GCGTGAGCTATGAGAAAGCGCCACGCTTCCCGAAGGGAGAAAGGCGGACAGGTATCCGGTAAGCGGCAGG
GTCGGAACAGGAGAGCGCACGAGGGAGCTTCCAGGGGTAAACGCCTGGTATCTTTATAGTCCTGTCGGGT
TTCGCCACCTCTGACTTGAGCATCGATTTTTGTGATGCTCGTCAGGGGGGCGGAGCCTATGGAAAAACGC
CAGCAACGCAGAAAGGCCCACCCGAAGGTGAGCCAGGTGATTACATTTGGGCCCTCATCAGAGGTTTTCA
CCGTCATCACCGAAACGCGCGAGGCAGCTGCGGTAAAGCTCATCAGCGTGGTCGTGAAGCGATTCACAGA
TGTCTGCCTGTTCATCCGCGTCCAGCTCGTTGAGTTTCTCCAGAAGCGTTAATGTCTGGCTTCTGATAAA
GCGGGCCATGTTAAGGGCGGTTTTTTCCTGTTTGGTCACTTACCAATGCTTAATCAGTGAGGCACCTATC
TCAGCGATCTGTCTATTTCGTTCATCCATAGTTGCCTGACTCCCCGTCGTGTAGATAACTACGATGCGGG
AGGGCTTACCATCTGGCCCCAGTGCTGCAATGATACCGCGAGACCCACGCTCACCGGCTCCAGATTTATC
AGCAATAAACCAGCCAGCCGGGAGGGCCGAGCGCAGAAGTGATCCTGCAACTTTATCCGCCTCCATCCAG
TCTATTAATTGTTGCCGGGAAGCTAGAGTAAGTAGTTCGCCAGTTAATAGTTTGCGCAACGTTGTTGCCA
TTGCTACAGGCATCGTGGTGTCACGCTCGTCGTTTGGTATGGCTTCATTCAGCTCCGGTTCCCAACGATC
AAGGCGAGTTACATGATCCCCCATGTTGTGCAAAAAAGCGGTTAGCTCCTTCGGTCCTCCGATCGTTGCC
AGAAGTAAGTTGGCCGCAGTGTTATCACTCATGGTTATGGCAGCACTGCATAATTCTCTTACTGTCATGC
CATCCGTGAGATGCTTTTCTGTGACTGGTGAGTACTCAACCAAGTCATTCTGAGAATAGTGTATGCGGCG
ACCGAGTTGCTCTTGCCCGGCGTCAATACGGGATAATACCGCGCCACATAGCAGAACTTTAAAAGTGCTC
ATCATTGGAAAACGTTCTTCGGGGCGTAAACTCTCAAGGATCTTACCGCTGTTGAGATCCAGTTCGATGT
AACCCACTCGTGCACCCAACTGATCTTCAGCATCTTTTACTTTCACCAGCGTTTCTGGGTGAGCAAAAAC
AGGAAGGCAAAATGCCGCAAAAAAGGGAATAAGGGCGACACGGAAATGTTGAATACTCATTTTAGCTTCC
TTAGCTCCTGAAAATCTCGATAACTCAAAAAATACGCCCGGTAGTGATCTTATTTCATTATGGTGAAAGT
TGGAACCTCTTACGTGCCGATCAAGTCAAAAGCCTCCGGTCGGAGGCTTTTGACTTTCTGCTATGGAGGT
CAGGTATGATTTAAATGGTCAGTTAGA
Features (pLannotate 1.2.2; 13 found; start..end, strand, type, name):
     10..417     +  promoter       TEF1 promoter: S. cerevisiae TEF1; promoter for EF-1α
    434..1021    +  CDS            R1A_SARS2 (fragment): Experimental evidence at protein level: Swiss-Prot protein existence level 1. [Non-structural protein 10]: Plays a pivotal role in viral transcription by stimulating both nsp14 3'-5' exoribonuclease and nsp16 2'-O-methyltransferase activities. Therefore plays an essential role in viral mRNAs cap methylation. From Severe acute respiratory syndrome coronavirus 2 (2019-nCoV) (SARS-CoV-2).
   1086..1258    +  terminator     CYC1 terminator (fragment): S. cerevisiae CYC1; transcription terminator for CYC1
   1294..1470    +  promoter       URA3 promoter (fragment): S. cerevisiae URA3
   1471..2274    +  CDS            URA3: orotidine-5'-phosphate decarboxylase, required for uracil biosynthesis; S. cerevisiae URA3; yeast auxotrophic marker, counterselectable with 5-fluoroorotic acid (5-FOA)
   2357..3339    -  rep_origin     2μ ori: yeast 2μ plasmid origin of replication
   3417..3446    +  terminator     T3Te terminator: phage T3 early transcription terminator
   3468..4055    +  rep_origin     ori: high-copy-number ColE1/pMB1/pBR322/pUC origin of replication
   4067..4094    -  terminator     T7Te terminator: phage T7 early transcription terminator
   4118..4309    -  CDS            rop: Rop protein, which maintains plasmids at low copy number; rop
   4310..5170    -  CDS            AmpR: β-lactamase; bla; confers resistance to ampicillin, carbenicillin, and related antibiotics
   5171..5273    -  promoter       cat promoter: promoter of the E. coli cat gene encoding chloramphenicol acetyltransferase
   5274..5305    -  terminator     tonB terminator: bidirectional E. coli tonB-P14 transcription terminator
