[The description below was written by a language model from this plasmid's Addgene catalogue record and pLannotate feature annotations shown in this document.]
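Description:
pGBW-m4046417 is an episomal yeast expression plasmid for producing SARS-CoV-2 non-structural protein 8 (nsp8) in Saccharomyces cerevisiae. It is a shuttle vector. In E. coli it replicates from a ColE1/pUC-type origin, catalogued as high copy, and is selected with ampicillin through a β-lactamase gene that the feature table places downstream of a cat promoter. In yeast it is maintained by the 2μ origin and selected by uracil prototrophy through the URA3 marker, which can also be counterselected with 5-fluoroorotic acid. A short rop-like annotation sits next to AmpR. Several small bacterial terminators (T3Te, T7Te, tonB) flank the bacterial modules, presumably to insulate them from read-through transcription.

The expression cassette consists of the constitutive S. cerevisiae TEF1 promoter, the wild-type nsp8 coding sequence of roughly 590 bp, and a CYC1 terminator fragment. The insert was made by gene synthesis. Budding yeast is listed alongside the virus as a species, which may reflect the expression host or codon adaptation, but the record does not say so explicitly. The automated annotation recognises the insert only as a fragment of the SARS-CoV-2 replicase polyprotein 1a. The nsp10 function quoted with that hit comes from the polyprotein database entry, not from this insert, which the catalogue identifies as nsp8.

According to the catalogue, the backbone supplies a C-terminal thrombin-cleavable 6xHis tag. This tag is not separately annotated, but it would fit in the short gap between the coding sequence and the terminator. It would allow metal-affinity purification followed by tag removal. The plasmid is suited to recombinant production of nsp8 in yeast for biochemical or structural work on the coronavirus replication machinery.
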