Addgene plasmid #145452: pGBW-m4046417
Purpose: Yeast Expression plasmid for SARS-CoV-2 nsp8
Depositing lab: Ginkgo Bioworks & Benjie Chen. Depositing organization: Ginkgo Bioworks.
Backbone
  Vector backbone: AmpR; 2u URA3
  Backbone size w/o insert (bp): 4078
  Vector type: Yeast Expression
  Selectable markers: URA3
Growth in bacteria
  Bacterial resistance: Ampicillin, 100 μg/mL
  Growth temperature: 37°C
  Growth strain: DH5alpha
  Copy number: High Copy
Gene/Insert
  Gene/Insert name: SARS-CoV-2 nsp8
  Species: S. cerevisiae (budding yeast); Severe acute respiratory syndrome coronavirus 2
  Insert size (bp): 587
  Mutation: wt
  Entrez Gene: ORF1ab (a.k.a. GU280_gp01)
  Promoter: pTEF1
  Tag / fusion protein: Cleavable thrombin;6xHIS (C terminal on backbone)
  Cloning method: Unknown
Resource information
  A portion of this plasmid was derived from a plasmid made by: GinkgoBioworks
Depositor comments: NCBI Reference Sequence: YP_009725304.1Created by gene synthesis with Not1 site.
How to cite: pGBW-m4046417 was a gift from Ginkgo Bioworks & Benjie Chen (Addgene plasmid # 145452 ; http://n2t.net/addgene:145452 ; RRID:Addgene_145452)
